>Addgene plasmid #12902 | DCT.VV.Orf214 | addgene partial sequence | sequence record 19291 | T7 5'-TAATACGACTCACTATAGGG-3'
GAGCTCGGATCCGTACCCTTCACCGAATTCCAGCTGACCACCATGATAACTTTATTTTTAATCCTATGTT
ATTTCATTCTTATTTTTAATATTATAGTACCTGCAATATCTGAAAAAATGAGACGCGAACGAGCCGCATA
CGTAAACTACAAACGTCTAAACAAGAATTTCATTTGTGTCGATGATAGACTGTTTAGTTATAATTTTACA
ACATCTGGAATTAAGGCAAAGGTGGCCGTTGATAACAAAAATGTTCCCATTCCATGTTCCAAGATAAACG
AGGTCAATAATAATAAAGATGTCGATACACTATATTGTGATAAAGATAGAGACGATATACCAGGTTTTGC
ACGATCGTGTTATAGGGCATATTCTGACTTATTTTTTACTACCTAAGCAATTCCCGGGGATCCGAATAAA
GGGTCAAGACAATTCTGCAGATATCCAGCACAGTGGCGGCCGCTCGAGTCTAGAGGGCCCGCGGTTCGAA
GGTAAGCCTATCCCTAACCCTCTCCTCGGTCTCGATTCTACGCGTACCGGTCATCATCACCATCACCATT
GAGTTTAAACCCGCTGATCAGCCTCGACTGTGCCTTCTAGTTGCCAGCCATCTGTTGTTTGCCCCTCCCC
CGTGCCTTCCTTGACCCTGGAAGGTGCCACTCCCACTGTCCTTTCCTAATAAAATGAGGAAATTGCATCG
CATTGTCTGAGTAGGTGTCATTCTATTCTGGGGGGTGGGGTGGGGCAGGACAGCAAGGGGGAGGATT
