[The description below was written by a language model from this plasmid's Addgene catalogue record.]
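Description:
DCT.VV.Orf214 is a mammalian expression plasmid built on Invitrogen's pcDNA 3.1D V5-His-TOPO backbone (5514 bp without insert) and carrying a 354 bp vaccinia virus open reading frame. The insert is designated VV.Orf214 within its library and is also named VV_WR_140; these names are library-specific, and the corresponding ORF designations in vaccinia strains Copenhagen and WR are given in a supplemental spreadsheet that accompanies the collection. The fragment is recorded as flanked by BamHI sites at both ends, both retained, and it can be sequenced from the upstream T7 primer site. The plasmid is maintained at high copy in E. coli under ampicillin selection, and it carries a neomycin resistance marker that allows G418 selection in mammalian cells.

No feature table is provided, and the record does not explicitly state the promoter or whether the ORF is fused in frame to a tag. As a general matter, this commercial backbone uses the CMV immediate-early promoter for expression and offers optional C-terminal V5 and polyhistidine tags, but whether those tags are read through here cannot be determined from the record.

The construct belongs to a library of individually cloned vaccinia ORFs associated with work on identifying poxvirus CD8+ T cell determinants for the design and characterization of smallpox vaccines. It was made for screening purposes. The depositors caution that the cloned sequence may differ from the current canonical GenBank version of the gene and that the listed amino acid sequences may contain errors, so the quality-control sequence data and sequencing notes should be consulted before relying on the insert.
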