Addgene plasmid #12902: DCT.VV.Orf214
Purpose: This plasmid was designed for screening purposes and may contain discrepancies relative to the current canonical GenBank version of the gene.
Depositing lab: Jack Bennink & Jon Yewdell. Depositing organization: National Institute of Allergy and Infectious Diseases (NIAID). Publication: Identification of poxvirus CD8+ T cell determinants to enable rational design and characterization of smallpox vaccines. Tscharke DC, Karupiah G, Zhou J, Palmore T, Irvine KR, Haeryfar SM, Williams S, Sidney J, Sette A, Bennink JR, Yewdell JW. J Exp Med. 2005 January 3; 201(1): 95–104. 10.1084/jem.20041912 PubMed 15623576.
Backbone
  Vector backbone: pcDNA 3.1D V5-His-TOPO
  Backbone manufacturer: Invitrogen
  Backbone size w/o insert (bp): 5514
  Vector type: Mammalian Expression
  Selectable markers: Neomycin (select with G418)
Growth in bacteria
  Bacterial resistance: Ampicillin, 100 μg/mL
  Growth temperature: 37°C
  Growth strain: DH5alpha
  Copy number: High Copy
Gene/Insert
  Gene/Insert name: VV.Orf214 (alt name: VV_WR_140)
  Species: Vaccinia Virus
  Insert size (bp): 354
  Cloning method: Restriction Enzyme; 5′ cloning site BamHI (not destroyed); 3′ cloning site BamHI (not destroyed)
  Sequencing primers: 5′ Universal T7
Terms and licenses: Academic/Nonprofit Terms; Industry Terms: Not Available to Industry
Depositor comments: Please see the Vaccinia kit page ( https://www.addgene.org/vvorf/ ) for more information. The kit page contains the supplemental VVOrfData spreadsheet, which includes important information about this plasmid. The plasmid and insert names provided here relate only to this library. The name of the ORF (if present) in VACV strain Copenhagen and the name of the ORF (if annotated) in VACV strain WR sequence can be found in VVOrfData spreadsheet. Please note that the amino acid sequence given for each ORF in the spreadsheet may contain some errors. Additionally, changes from the expected sequence may be present in these plasmids. Please see Addgene's quality control sequence and sequencing notes in the VVOrfData spreadsheet before ordering this plasmid.
How to cite: DCT.VV.Orf214 was a gift from Jack Bennink & Jon Yewdell (Addgene plasmid # 12902 ; http://n2t.net/addgene:12902 ; RRID:Addgene_12902)
